>Addgene plasmid #67829 | pTCAV-FLEx(loxP)-FlpO | addgene partial sequence | sequence record 121344 | EBV-rev 5'-GTGGTTTGTCCAAACTCATC-3'
ACCCTCACTAAAGGGAAGCGGCCTGTACAGCATGCATGATCTAGTAATTAAGCTTATAACTTCGTATAAT
GTATGCTATACGAAGTTATGGGTCGATGGTGAGATCTGGACTAGAGGGTCGATGGTGATGCTTGGATCAA
AATAGGAAGAATCCCAATGATAACTTCGTATAAAGTATCCTATACGAAGTTATAGGCGCGCCACCATGAG
CCAGTTCGACATCCTGTGCAAGACCCCCCCCAAGGTGCTGGTGCGGCAGTTCGTGGAGAGATTCGAGAGG
CCCAGCGGCGAGAAGATCGCCAGCTGTGCCGCCGAGCTGACCTACCTGTGCTGGATGATCACCCACAACG
GCACCGCCATCAAGAGGGCCACCTTCATGAGCTACAACACCATCATCAGCAACAGCCTGAGCTTCGACAT
CGTGAACAAGAGCCTGCAGTTCAAGTACAAGACCCAGAAGGCCACCATCCTGGAGGCCAGCCTGAAGAAG
CTGATCCCCGCCTGGGAGTTCACCATCATCCCTTACAACGGCCAGAAGCACCAGAGCGACATCACCGACA
TCGTGTCCAGCCTGCAGCTGCAGTTCGAGAGCAGCGAGGAGGCCGACAAGGGCAACAGCCACAGCAAGAA
GATGCTGAAGGCCCTGCTGTCCGAGGGCGAGAGCATCTGGGAGATCACCGAGAAGATCCTGAACAGCTTC
GAGTACACCAGCAGGTTCACCAAGACCAAGAC
