[The description below was written by a language model from this plasmid's Addgene catalogue record.]
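Description:
pTCAV-FLEx(loxP)-FlpO is a plasmid built on the pTCAV backbone and catalogued as a mammalian expression vector. Its stated purpose is Cre-dependent expression of FlpO from canine adenovirus type 2 (CAV2), so it serves as the plasmid-borne source of the expression cassette for a CAV2 vector rather than as a simple transfection construct. It is propagated in E. coli under kanamycin selection. The copy number is listed as unknown, and the record gives no information on the origin of replication. No feature table accompanies the entry, so the detailed layout of viral sequences in the backbone cannot be described from what is recorded.

The insert is FlpO, a codon-optimised form of the Flp site-specific recombinase that acts on FRT sites in mammalian cells. As the name indicates, it sits within a FLEx switch built from loxP-type sites. In this design the coding sequence is normally placed in inverted orientation between pairs of incompatible lox sites, so that it is silent until Cre recombinase flips it and locks it into the sense orientation relative to the promoter. The promoter driving the cassette, any polyadenylation signal and the exact lox variants are not stated in the record. The effect is to convert Cre expression into Flp expression, but only in cells that both express Cre and have been transduced by the virus. CAV2 is known for efficient uptake at axon terminals and retrograde transport. This fits the associated publication on viral-genetic tracing of the input-output organisation of a central noradrenaline circuit, where such a tool can restrict Flp activity to Cre-defined neurons that project to a chosen target region, allowing them to be addressed with Flp-dependent reagents.
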