Addgene plasmid #67829: pTCAV-FLEx(loxP)-FlpO
Purpose: Cre-dependent expression of FlpO from CAV2 virus
Depositing lab: Liqun Luo. Depositing organization: Stanford University. Publication: Viral-genetic tracing of the input-output organization of a central noradrenaline circuit. Schwarz LA, Miyamichi K, Gao XJ, Beier KT, Weissbourd B, DeLoach KE, Ren J, Ibanes S, Malenka RC, Kremer EJ, Luo L. Nature. 2015 Aug 6;524(7563):88-92. doi: 10.1038/nature14600. Epub 2015 Jul 1. PubMed 26131933.
Backbone
  Vector backbone: pTCAV
  Vector type: Mammalian Expression
Growth in bacteria
  Bacterial resistance: Kanamycin, 50 μg/mL
  Growth temperature: 37°C
  Growth strain: DH5alpha
  Copy number: Unknown
Gene/Insert
  Gene/Insert name: FlpO
Terms and licenses: Academic/Nonprofit Terms; Industry Terms: Not Available to Industry
How to cite: pTCAV-FLEx(loxP)-FlpO was a gift from Liqun Luo (Addgene plasmid # 67829 ; http://n2t.net/addgene:67829 ; RRID:Addgene_67829)
