LOCUS       Exported 6695 bp ds-DNA circular SYN 12-MAY-2021
DEFINITION  Cre-dependent expression of FlpO from CAV2 virus.
ACCESSION   .
VERSION     .
KEYWORDS    pTCAV-FLEx(loxP)-FlpO
SOURCE      synthetic DNA construct
  ORGANISM  synthetic DNA construct
REFERENCE   1 (bases 1 to 6695)
  AUTHORS   Schwarz LA, Miyamichi K, Gao XJ, Beier KT, Weissbourd B, DeLoach KE,
            Ren J, Ibanes S, Malenka RC, Kremer EJ, Luo L
  TITLE     Viral-genetic tracing of the input-output organization of a central
            noradrenaline circuit.
  JOURNAL   Nature. 2015 Aug 6;524(7563):88-92. doi: 10.1038/nature14600. Epub
            2015 Jul 1.
  PUBMED    26131933
REFERENCE   2 (bases 1 to 6695)
  AUTHORS   .
  TITLE     Direct Submission
  JOURNAL   Exported May 12, 2021 from SnapGene Server 1.1.58
            http://www.snapgene.com
FEATURES             Location/Qualifiers
     source          1..6695
                     /organism="synthetic DNA construct"
                     /mol_type="other DNA"
     primer_bind     complement(304..323)
                     /label=pBR322ori-F
                     /note="pBR322 origin, forward primer"
     CDS             complement(1275..2069)
                     /codon_start=1
                     /gene="aph(3')-II (or nptII)"
                     /product="aminoglycoside phosphotransferase from Tn5"
                     /label=NeoR/KanR
                     /note="confers resistance to neomycin, kanamycin, and G418
                     (Geneticin(R))"
                     /translation="MIEQDGLHAGSPAAWVERLFGYDWAQQTIGCSDAAVFRLSAQGRP
                     VLFVKTDLSGALNELQDEAARLSWLATTGVPCAAVLDVVTEAGRDWLLLGEVPGQDLLS
                     SHLAPAEKVSIMADAMRRLHTLDPATCPFDHQAKHRIERARTRMEAGLVDQDDLDEEHQ
                     GLAPAELFARLKASMPDGEDLVVTHGDACLPNIMVENGRFSGFIDCGRLGVADRYQDIA
                     LATRDIAEELGGEWADRFLVLYGIAAPDSQRIAFYRLLDEFF"
     primer_bind     complement(1386..1405)
                     /label=Neo-F
                     /note="Neomycin resistance gene, forward primer"
     primer_bind     1996..2015
                     /label=Neo-R
                     /note="Neomycin resistance gene, reverse primer"
     CDS             complement(2118..2495)
                     /label=ISS
                     /note="immunostimulatory sequence from the AmpR gene;
                     contains unmethylated CpG dinucleotides in the context of
                     5'-AACGTT-3' (Sato et al., 1996)"
     primer_bind     2442..2461
                     /label=Amp-R
                     /note="Ampicillin resistance gene, reverse primer"
     promoter        complement(2680..2784)
                     /gene="bla"
                     /label=AmpR promoter
     primer_bind     2852..2870
                     /label=pBRforEco
                     /note="pBR322 vectors, upsteam of EcoRI site, forward
                     primer"
     enhancer        3621..3906
                     /label=CMV enhancer
                     /note="human cytomegalovirus immediate early enhancer;
                     contains an 18-bp deletion relative to the standard CMV
                     enhancer"
     promoter        3907..4118
                     /label=CMV promoter
                     /note="human cytomegalovirus (CMV) immediate early
                     promoter"
     primer_bind     4069..4089
                     /label=CMV-F
                     /note="Human CMV immediate early promoter, forward primer"
     primer_bind     4115..4139
                     /label=LNCX
                     /note="Human CMV promoter, forward primer"
     intron          4279..4411
                     /label=chimeric intron
                     /note="chimera between introns from human beta-globin and
                     immunoglobulin heavy chain genes"
     primer_bind     4394..4413
                     /label=pMT2-F
                     /note="Synthetic intron, forward primer"
     promoter        4456..4474
                     /label=T7 promoter
                     /note="promoter for bacteriophage T7 RNA polymerase"
     protein_bind    complement(4512..4545)
                     /label=lox2272
                     /bound_moiety="Cre recombinase"
                     /note="Cre-mediated recombination occurs in the 8-bp core
                     sequence (GGATACTT). lox2272 sites are compatible with each
                     other, but incompatible with loxP or loxN sites (Lee and
                     Saito, 1988)."
     protein_bind    complement(4608..4641)
                     /label=loxP
                     /bound_moiety="Cre recombinase"
                     /note="Cre-mediated recombination occurs in the 8-bp core
                     sequence (GCATACAT)."
     protein_bind    5935..5968
                     /label=lox2272
                     /bound_moiety="Cre recombinase"
                     /note="Cre-mediated recombination occurs in the 8-bp core
                     sequence (GGATACTT). lox2272 sites are compatible with each
                     other, but incompatible with loxP or loxN sites (Lee and
                     Saito, 1988)."
     protein_bind    6039..6072
                     /label=loxP
                     /bound_moiety="Cre recombinase"
                     /note="Cre-mediated recombination occurs in the 8-bp core
                     sequence (GCATACAT)."
     promoter        complement(6114..6131)
                     /label=T3 promoter
                     /note="promoter for bacteriophage T3 RNA polymerase"
     polyA_signal    6149..6270
                     /label=SV40 poly(A) signal
                     /note="SV40 polyadenylation signal"
     primer_bind     complement(6160..6179)
                     /label=EBV-rev
                     /note="SV40 polyA terminator, reverse primer"
     primer_bind     6214..6233
                     /label=SV40pA-R
                     /note="SV40 polyA, reverse primer"
ORIGIN
        1 cggccttaat taaggcgcgc ccgggcattt aaatgtttaa acggccgcag atctgcgacg
       61 cgaggctgga tggccttccc cattatgatt cttctcgctt ccggcggcat cgggatgccc
      121 gcgttgcagg ccatgctgtc caggcaggta gatgacgacc atcagggaca gcttcaaggc
      181 cagcaaaagg ccaggaaccg taaaaaggcc gcgttgctgg cgtttttcca taggctccgc
      241 cccctgacga gcatcacaaa aatcgacgct caagtcagag gtggcgaaac ccgacaggac
      301 tataaagata ccaggcgttt cccctggaaa gctcccttgt gcgctctcct gttccgaccc
      361 tgccgttacc ggatacctgt cccgctttct cctttgggaa gcgtggcgct ttcttatagc
      421 tcacgcttgt aggtatctta tcggtgtagt cgttcgctca agctgggctg tgtgcacgaa
      481 ccccccgttc agcccgaccg ctgcgcctta tccggtaact atcgtcttga gtccaacccg
      541 gtaagacacg acttatcgcc actggcagca gccactggta acaggattag cagagcgagg
      601 tatgtaggcg gtgctacaga gttcttgaag tggtggccta actacggcta cactagaagg
      661 acagtatttg gtatctgcgc tctgctgaag ccagttacct tcggaaaaag agttggtagc
      721 tcttgatccg gcaaacaaac caccgctggt agcggtggtt tttttgtttg caagcagcag
      781 attacgcgca gaaaaaaagg atctcaagaa gatcctttga tcttttctac ggggtctgac
      841 gctcagtgga acgaaaactc acgttaaggg attttggtca tgagattatc aaaaaggatc
      901 ttcacctaga tccttttaaa tcaatctaaa gtatatatga gtaaacttgg tctgacagtt
      961 accaatgctt aatcagtgag gcacctatct cagcgatctg tctatttcgt tcatccatag
     1021 ttgcctgact ccccgtcgtg tagataacta cgatacggga gggcttacca tctggcccca
     1081 gtgctgcaat gataccgcga gacccacgct caccggctcc agatttatca gcaataaacc
     1141 agccagccgg aagggccgag cgcagaagtg gtcctgcaac tttatccgcc tccatccagt
     1201 ctattaattg ttgccgggaa gctagagtaa gtagttcgcc agttaatagt ttgcttcgaa
     1261 ccccagagtc ccgctcagaa gaactcgtca agaaggcgat agaaggcgat gcgctgcgaa
     1321 tcgggagcgg cgataccgta aagcacgagg aagcggtcag cccattcgcc gccaagctct
     1381 tcagcaatat cacgggtagc caacgctatg tcctgatagc ggtccgccac acccagccgg
     1441 ccacagtcga tgaatccaga aaagcggcca ttttccacca tgatattcgg caagcaggca
     1501 tcgccatggg tcacgacgag atcctcgccg tcgggcatgc tcgccttgag cctggcgaac
     1561 agttcggctg gcgcgagccc ctgatgctct tcgtccagat catcctgatc gacaagaccg
     1621 gcttccatcc gagtacgtgc tcgctcgatg cgatgtttcg cttggtggtc gaatgggcag
     1681 gtagccggat caagcgtatg cagccgccgc attgcatcag ccatgatgga tactttctcg
     1741 gcaggagcaa ggtgagatga caggagatcc tgccccggca cttcgcccaa tagcagccag
     1801 tcccttcccg cttcagtgac aacgtcgagc acagctgcgc aaggaacgcc cgtcgtggcc
     1861 agccacgata gccgcgctgc ctcgtcttgc agttcattca gggcaccgga caggtcggtc
     1921 ttgacaaaaa gaaccgggcg cccctgcgct gacagccgga acacggcggc atcagagcag
     1981 ccgattgtct gttgtgccca gtcatagccg aatagcctct ccacccaagc ggccggagaa
     2041 cctgcgtgca atccatcttg ttcaatcatg cgaaacgatc ctcatcctgt ctcttgatcg
     2101 atctttgcaa aagccgcaac gttgttgcca ttgtgcaggc atcgtggtgt cacgctcgtc
     2161 gtttggtatg gcttcattca gctccggttc ccaacgatca aggcgagtta catgatcccc
     2221 catgttgtgc aaaaaagcgg ttagctcctt cggtcctccg atcgttgtca gaagtaagtt
     2281 ggccgcagtg ttatcactca tggttatggc agcactgcat aattctctta ctgtcatgcc
     2341 atccgtaaga tgcttttctg tgactggtga gtactcaacc aagtcattct gagaatagtg
     2401 tatgcggcga ccgagttgct cttgcccggc gtcaacacgg gataataccg cgccacatag
     2461 cagaacttta aaagtgctca tcattggaaa acgttcttcg gggcgaaaac tctcaaggat
     2521 cttaccgctg ttgagatcca gttcgatgta acccactcgt gcacccaact gatcttcagc
     2581 atcttttact ttcaccagcg tttctgggtg agcaaaaaca ggaaggcaaa atgccgcaaa
     2641 aaagggaata agggcgacac ggaaatgttg aatactcata ctcttccttt ttcaatatta
     2701 ttgaagcatt tatcagggtt attgtctcat gagcggatac atatttgaat gtatttagaa
     2761 aaataaacaa ataggggttc cgcgcacatt tccccgaaaa gtgccacctg acgtctaaga
     2821 aaccattatt atcatgacat taacctataa aaataggcgt atcacgaggc cctttcgtct
     2881 tcaagaattg gatccgaatt gatagaacta ttacagacag acaacgctgg acacggtatt
     2941 atcattcaaa aaagaaataa attttatttt tacattaatc tcgggcgatt cgttgcttta
     3001 gatcatttac ttctcgctga atagcagtca cagagttttg catggcagcc acctggatct
     3061 tcagctcatc caaaagaaca ttcaccgcaa gcatgttcag ctgctgctcc tcatacaaag
     3121 ttctgatgcg cggggctgca agcgggcgtc cactttccag cacatctgag ggcacgggct
     3181 ttccttctaa atctgacccg gtgacattct gtcttgctcc tgcccaagac ggaatacgcg
     3241 tagtcacaaa acacgtgttc acaagcccct tctgttgagg gtccatggct gtaaatacac
     3301 agccacgtac cgcgcccctt ttatactccc ccaaaccacg cccatctact cacctaaaaa
     3361 ttatcttcat cactgctaaa gaactcagcc gtgtcttgag agttcagctc ccggtcaatc
     3421 ctggtgtcag ttacataggt ggcccgcagg gaaggggtgc tgtgtctgaa cccgcaagta
     3481 cacagtcttt cactagcagc attgcctgcc tcgcccagtt gcataatggc acaagtagca
     3541 tcatacacac caaacaaata aattctctgc acaacccccc gaggggctgc aattacacac
     3601 attgacaaag taggggtact cgttacataa cttacggtaa atggcccgcc tggctgaccg
     3661 cccaacgacc cccgcccatt gacgtcaata gtaacgccaa tagggacttt ccattgacgt
     3721 caatgggtgg agtatttacg gtaaactgcc cacttggcag tacatcaagt gtatcatatg
     3781 ccaagtccgc cccctattga cgtcaatgac ggtaaatggc ccgcctggca ttatgcccag
     3841 tacatgacct tacgggactt tcctacttgg cagtacatct acgtattagt catcgctatt
     3901 accatggtga tgcggttttg gcagtacacc aatgggcgtg gatagcggtt tgactcacgg
     3961 ggatttccaa gtctccaccc cattgacgtc aatgggagtt tgttttggca ccaaaatcaa
     4021 cgggactttc caaaatgtcg taacaactgc gatcgcccgc cccgttgacg caaatgggcg
     4081 gtaggcgtgt acggtgggag gtctatataa gcagagctcg tttagtgaac cgtcagatca
     4141 ctagaagctt tattgcggta gtttatcaca gttaaattgc taacgcagtc agtgcttctg
     4201 acacaacagt ctcgaactta agctgcagtg actctcttaa ggtagccttg cagaagttgg
     4261 tcgtgaggca ctgggcaggt aagtatcaag gttacaagac aggtttaagg agaccaatag
     4321 aaactgggct tgtcgagaca gagaagactc ttgcgtttct gataggcacc tattggtctt
     4381 actgacatcc actttgcctt tctctccaca ggtgtccact cccagttcaa ttacagctct
     4441 taaggctaga gtacttaata cgactcacta taggcctagc ctcgagaatt cgcagtcgac
     4501 ggtaccccgg gataacttcg tataaagtat cctatacgaa gttatatcaa aataggaaga
     4561 ccaatgcttc accatcgacc cgaattgcca agcatcacca tcgacacata acttcgtata
     4621 atgtatgcta tacgaagtta tgtcgactca tcagatccgc ctgttgatgt agctgctcag
     4681 gtagtccagc acctcctggc tgatgatgcc gttccaggcg gggtatctga tgctgccctc
     4741 ggcgctgccc ttcagctgct cgatgtgctg ccactcctcg atggggttgg tctcgtcctt
     4801 cagggcgatc atctccttgc tgatggggtc gtaggcgtag tacctggaca ccagggcgaa
     4861 gtagtggtcg gggatggcgg tgatctggtg ggtgtaggtg gtcctggcca cggcggaggc
     4921 cctcttgtcg ctccagttgc ccaccacgtt tgtcagctcg gtcaggccct tcatgctcag
     4981 aaagctggtc atcaggtgcc tgccgatgtg gctcttaggg ccgttcttga tagcgaagat
     5041 ggggtagggg gcgttcttct tcagggcctt gttgtagctg cgcaccaggt tgtccttcag
     5101 cagctggtac tcctgcttgt tgctgctgct gttgccggtc ctgttcactc tcttcagcac
     5161 gggctcgctg ttcctcagga actcgtccag gtacaccagg gggtcgatcc tgcctctggc
     5221 gctgaaaaag tagatgtgcc tggacacgct tgtcttggtc tcggtcacca ggcactgaat
     5281 gatcacgccc aggtacttgt tctgcaccag cttgaagctc ttggggtcca cgttcttgat
     5341 gtcgctgaac ctgccgcagt tgatgaatgt ggccaggaac aggaactggt acagggtctt
     5401 ggtcttggtg aacctgctgg tgtactcgaa gctgttcagg atcttctcgg tgatctccca
     5461 gatgctctcg ccctcggaca gcagggcctt cagcatcttc ttgctgtggc tgttgccctt
     5521 gtcggcctcc tcgctgctct cgaactgcag ctgcaggctg gacacgatgt cggtgatgtc
     5581 gctctggtgc ttctggccgt tgtaagggat gatggtgaac tcccaggcgg ggatcagctt
     5641 cttcaggctg gcctccagga tggtggcctt ctgggtcttg tacttgaact gcaggctctt
     5701 gttcacgatg tcgaagctca ggctgttgct gatgatggtg ttgtagctca tgaaggtggc
     5761 cctcttgatg gcggtgccgt tgtgggtgat catccagcac aggtaggtca gctcggcggc
     5821 acagctggcg atcttctcgc cgctgggcct ctcgaatctc tccacgaact gccgcaccag
     5881 caccttgggg ggggtcttgc acaggatgtc gaactggctc atggtggcgc gcctataact
     5941 tcgtatagga tactttatac gaagttatca ttgggattct tcctattttg atccaagcat
     6001 caccatcgac cctctagtcc agatctcacc atcgacccat aacttcgtat agcatacatt
     6061 atacgaagtt ataagcttaa ttactagatc atgcatgctg tacaggccgc ttccctttag
     6121 tgagggttaa tgcttcgagc agacatgata agatacattg atgagtttgg acaaaccaca
     6181 actagaatgc agtgaaaaaa atgctttatt tgtgaaattt gtgatgctat tgctttattt
     6241 gtaaccatta taagctgcaa taaacaagtt aacaacaaca attgcattca ttttatgttt
     6301 caggttcagg gggaggtgtg ggaggttttt tagtcgacta ggtggggtgc tgtaaacaag
     6361 aacagagtgt ttctgttata ttgacataaa ctttgacatt agccgtggag gaactggcac
     6421 caaaaccagc tccataaaca actaaatctt ccgcaaacag tggtaaaagc accacccgct
     6481 aaaccgcaaa atcaataaac gcccaaaaac ccggggcgcc ggccaaaagt ccgcggaact
     6541 cgccctgtcg taaaaccacg cctttgacgt cactggacat tcccgtggga acaccctgac
     6601 cagggcgtga cctgaacctg accgtcccat gaccccgccc cttgcaacac ccaaatttaa
     6661 gccacacctc tttgtcctgt atattattga tgatg
//
